>Addgene plasmid #234196 | pAIP4_2A4D | addgene full sequence | sequence record 464161 | Addgene NGS Result
TACATTCAAATATGTATCCGCTCATGAATTAATTCTTAGAAAAACTCATCGAGCATCAAATGAAACTGCA
ATTTATTCATATCAGGATTATCAATACCATATTTTTGAAAAAGCCGTTTCTGTAATGAAGGAGAAAACTC
ACCGAGGCAGTTCCATAGGATGGCAAGATCCTGGTATCGGTCTGCGATTCCGACTCGTCCAACATCAATA
CAACCTATTAATTTCCCCTCGTCAAAAATAAGGTTATCAAGTGAGAAATCACCATGAGTGACGACTGAAT
CCGGTGAGAATGGCAAAAGTTTATGCATTTCTTTCCAGACTTGTTCAACAGGCCAGCCATTACGCTCGTC
ATCAAAATCACTCGCATCAACCAAACCGTTATTCATTCGTGATTGCGCCTGAGCGAGACGAAATACGCGA
TCGCTGTTAAAAGGACAATTACAAACAGGAATCGAATGCAACCGGCGCAGGAACACTGCCAGCGCATCAA
CAATATTTTCACCTGAATCAGGATATTCTTCTAATACCTGGAATGCTGTTTTCCCGGGGATCGCAGTGGT
GAGTAACCATGCATCATCAGGAGTACGGATAAAATGCTTGATGGTCGGAAGAGGCATAAATTCCGTCAGC
CAGTTTAGTCTGACCATCTCATCTGTAACATCATTGGCAACGCTACCTTTGCCATGTTTCAGAAACAACT
CTGGCGCATCGGGCTTCCCATACAATCGATAGATTGTCGCACCTGATTGCCCGACATTATCGCGAGCCCA
TTTATACCCATATAAATCAGCATCCATGTTGGAATTTAATCGCGGCCTAGAGCAAGACGTTTCCCGTTGA
ATATGGCTCATAACACCCCTTGTATTACTGTTTATGTAAGCAGACAGTTTTATTGTTCATGACCAAAATC
CCTTAACGTGAGTTTTCGTTCCACTGAGCGTCAGACCCCGTAGAAAAGATCAAAGGATCTTCTTGAGATC
CTTTTTTTCTGCGCGTAATCTGCTGCTTGCAAACAAAAAAACCACCGCTACCAGCGGTGGTTTGTTTGCC
GGATCAAGAGCTACCAACTCTTTTTCCGAAGGTAACTGGCTTCAGCAGAGCGCAGATACCAAATACTGTC
CTTCTAGTGTAGCCGTAGTTAGGCCACCACTTCAAGAACTCTGTAGCACCGCCTACATACCTCGCTCTGC
TAATCCTGTTACCAGTGGCTGCTGCCAGTGGCGATAAGTCGTGTCTTACCGGGTTGGACTCAAGACGATA
GTTACCGGATAAGGCGCAGCGGTCGGGCTGAACGGGGGGTTCGTGCACACAGCCCAGCTTGGAGCGAACG
ACCTACACCGAACTGAGATACCTACAGCGTGAGCTATGAGAAAGCGCCACGCTTCCCGAAGGGAGAAAGG
CGGACAGGTATCCGGTAAGCGGCAGGGTCGGAACAGGAGAGCGCACGAGGGAGCTTCCAGGGGGAAACGC
CTGGTATCTTTATAGTCCTGTCGGGTTTCGCCACCTCTGACTTGAGCGTCGATTTTTGTGATGCTCGTCA
GGGGGGCGGAGCCTATGGAAAAACGCCAGCAACGCGGCCTTTTTACGGTTCCTGGCCTTTTGCTGGCCTT
TTGCTCACATGTTCTTTCCTGCGTTATCCCCTGATTCTGTGGATAACCGTATTACCGCCTTTGAGTGAGC
TGATACCGCTCGCCGCAGCCGAACGACCGAGCGCAGCGAGTCAGTGAGCGAGGAAGCGGAAGAGCGCCTG
ATGCGGTATTTTCTCCTTACGCATCTGTGCGGTATTTCACACCGCAATGGTGCACTCTCAGTACAATCTG
CTCTGATGCCGCATAGTTAAGCCAGTATACACTCCGCTATCGCTACGTGACTGGGTCATGGCTGCGCCCC
GACACCCGCCAACACCCGCTGACGCGCCCTGACGGGCTTGTCTGCTCCCGGCATCCGCTTACAGACAAGC
TGTGACCGTCTCCGGGAGCTGCATGTGTCAGAGGTTTTCACCGTCATCACCGAAACGCGCGAGGCAGCTG
CGGTAAAGCTCATCAGCGTGGTCGTGAAGCGATTCACAGATGTCTGCCTGTTCATCCGCGTCCAGCTCGT
TGAGTTTCTCCAGAAGCGTTAATGTCTGGCTTCTGATAAAGCGGGCCATGTTAAGGGCGGTTTTTTCCTG
TTTGGTCACTGATGCCTCCGTGTAAGGGGGATTTCTGTTCATGGGGGTAATGATACCGATGAAACGAGAG
AGGATGCTCACGATACGGGTTACTGATGATGAACATGCCCGGTTACTGGAACGTTGTGAGGGTAAACAAC
TGGCGGTATGGATGCGGCGGGACCAGAGAAAAATCACTCAGGGTCAATGCCAGCGCTTCGTTAATACAGA
TGTAGGTGTTCCACAGGGTAGCCAGCAGCATCCTGCGATGCAGATCCGGAACATAATGGTGCAGGGCGCT
GACTTCCGCGTTTCCAGACTTTACGAAACACGGAAACCGAAGACCATTCATGTTGTTGCTCAGGTCGCAG
ACGTTTTGCAGCAGCAGTCGCTTCACGTTCGCTCGCGTATCGGTGATTCATTCTGCTAACCAGTAAGGCA
ACCCCGCCAGCCTAGCCGGGTCCTCAACGACAGGAGCACGATCATGCGCACCCGTGGGGCCGCCATGCCG
GCGATAATGGCCTGCTTCTCGCCGAAACGTTTGGTGGCGGGACCAGTGACGAAGGCTTGAGCGAGGGCGT
GCAAGATTCCGAATACCGCAAGCGACAGGCCGATCATCGTCGCGCTCCAGCGAAAGCGGTCCTCGCCGAA
AATGACCCAGAGCGCTGCCGGCACCTGTCCTACGAGTTGCATGATAAAGAAGACAGTCATAAGTGCGGCG
ACGATAGTCATGCCCCGCGCCCACCGGAAGGAGCTGACTGGGTTGAAGGCTCTCAAGGGCATCGGTCGAG
ATCCCGGTGCCTAATGAGTGAGCTAACTTACATTAATTGCGTTGCGCTCACTGCCCGCTTTCCAGTCGGG
AAACCTGTCGTGCCAGCTGCATTAATGAATCGGCCAACGCGCGGGGAGAGGCGGTTTGCGTATTGGGCGC
CAGGGTGGTTTTTCTTTTCACCAGTGAGACGGGCAACAGCTGATTGCCCTTCACCGCCTGGCCCTGAGAG
AGTTGCAGCAAGCGGTCCACGCTGGTTTGCCCCAGCAGGCGAAAATCCTGTTTGATGGTGGTTAACGGCG
GGATATAACATGAGCTGTCTTCGGTATCGTCGTATCCCACTACCGAGATGTCCGCACCAACGCGCAGCCC
GGACTCGGTAATGGCGCGCATTGCGCCCAGCGCCATCTGATCGTTGGCAACCAGCATCGCAGTGGGAACG
ATGCCCTCATTCAGCATTTGCATGGTTTGTTGAAAACCGGACATGGCACTCCAGTCGCCTTCCCGTTCCG
CTATCGGCTGAATTTGATTGCGAGTGAGATATTTATGCCAGCCAGCCAGACGCAGACGCGCCGAGACAGA
ACTTAATGGGCCCGCTAACAGCGCGATTTGCTGGTGACCCAATGCGACCAGATGCTCCACGCCCAGTCGC
GTACCGTCTTCATGGGAGAAAATAATACTGTTGATGGGTGTCTGGTCAGAGACATCAAGAAATAACGCCG
GAACATTAGTGCAGGCAGCTTCCACAGCAATGGCATCCTGGTCATCCAGCGGATAGTTAATGATCAGCCC
ACTGACGCGTTGCGCGAGAAGATTGTGCACCGCCGCTTTACAGGCTTCGACGCCGCTTCGTTCTACCATC
GACACCACCACGCTGGCACCCAGTTGATCGGCGCGAGATTTAATCGCCGCGACAATTTGCGACGGCGCGT
GCAGGGCCAGACTGGAGGTGGCAACGCCAATCAGCAACGACTGTTTGCCCGCCAGTTGTTGTGCCACGCG
GTTGGGAATGTAATTCAGCTCCGCCATCGCCGCTTCCACTTTTTCCCGCGTTTTCGCAGAAACGTGGCTG
GCCTGGTTCACCACGCGGGAAACGGTCTGATAAGAGACACCGGCATACTCTGCGACATCGTATAACGTTA
CTGGTTTCACATTCACCACCCTGAATTGACTCTCTTCCGGGCGCTATCATGCCATACCGCGAAAGGTTTT
GCGCCATTCGATGGTGTCCGGGATCTCGACGCTCTCCCTTATGCGACTCCTGCATTAGGAAGCAGCCCAG
TAGTAGGTTGAGGCCGTTGAGCACCGCCGCCGCAAGGAATGGTGCATGCAAGGAGATGGCGCCCAACAGT
CCCCCGGCCACGGGGCCTGCCACCATACCCACGCCGAAACAAGCGCTCATGAGCCCGAAGTGGCGAGCCC
GATCTTCCCCATCGGTGATGTCGGCGATATAGGCGCCAGCAACCGCACCTGTGGCGCCGGTGATGCCGGC
CACGATGCGTCCGGCGTAGAGGATCGAGATCGATCTCGATCCCGCGAAATTAATACGACTCACTATAGGG
GAATTGTGAGCGGATAACAATTCCCCTCTAGAAATAATTTTGTTTAACTTTAAGAAGGAGATATACATAT
GATGGCGAAGATTCATCACCATCATCACCATCACCATCACCACGGTAGCCTGCAAGATTCGGAAGTCAAC
CAAGAAGCAAAGCCGGAAGTCAAGCCGGAAGTGAAACCGGAAACCCATATTAACCTGAAAGTTAGTGACG
GCAGCTCTGAAATTTTCTTTAAGATCAAAAAGACCACGCCGCTGCGTCGCCTGATGGAAGCGTTTGCCAA
ACGTCAGGGCAAGGAAATGGATAGCCTGCGTTTCCTGTATGACGGTATTCGCATCCAGGCAGATCAAGCG
CCGGAAGACCTGGACATGGAAGACAACGACATCATTGAAGCCCACCGTGAACAGATTGGCGGCTCTGGAG
TACCCAGAAATTTTAGGCTATTAGAAGAGTTGGAGGAAGGCCAGAAAGGTGTGGGTGATGGTACTGTAAG
CTGGGGTCTGGAAGACGACGAAGACATGACCCTGACCCGTTGGACGGGTATGATTATCGGCCCTCCGCGC
ACCATTTATGAGAACCGTATCTACTCCCTGAAGATCGAGTGCGGTCCGAAGTACCCGGAGGCTCCGCCAT
TTGTTCGTTTCGTGACCAAAATCAACATGAACGGCGTTAATTCGAGCAATGGCGTGGTGGATCCGCGCGC
AATTAGCGTTTTGGCGAAGTGGCAGAATTCTTACAGCATTAAAGTTGTCCTCCAAGAACTGAGACGTCTG
ATGATGTCCAAAGAAAACATGAAGCTGCCGCAGCCGCCGGAGGGCCAATGTTATGGTTCGTAATGACTCG
AGCACCACCACCACCACCACTGAGATCCGGCTGCTAACAAAGCCCGAAAGGAAGCTGAGTTGGCTGCTGC
CACCGCTGAGCAATAACTAGCATAACCCCTTGGGGCCTCTAAACGGGTCTTGAGGGGTTTTTTGCTGAAA
GGAGGAACTATATCCGGATTGGCGAATGGG
[124 nt withheld, positions 5491-5614]
C
[91 nt withheld, positions 5616-5706]
A
[49 nt withheld, positions 5708-5756]
CCTTTGACGTTGGAGTCCACGTTCTTT
[37 nt withheld, positions 5784-5820]
ACCCTATCTCGGTCTATTCTTTTGATTTATAAGGGATTTTGCCGATTTCGGCCTATTGGTTAAAAAATGA
GCTGATTTAACAAAAATTTAACGCGAATTTTAACAAAATATTAACGCTTACAATTTAGGTGGCACTTTTC
GGGGAAATGTGCGCGGAACCCCTATTTGTTTATTTTTCTAAA
Features (pLannotate 1.2.2; 21 found; start..end, strand, type, name):
     36..851     -  CDS            KanR: aminoglycoside phosphotransferase; aph(3')-Ia; confers resistance to kanamycin in bacteria or G418 (Geneticin®) in eukaryotes
    973..1561    +  rep_origin     ori: high-copy-number ColE1/pMB1/pBR322/pUC origin of replication
   1747..1886    -  misc_feature   bom: basis of mobility region from pBR322
   1988..2179    -  CDS            rop: Rop protein, which maintains plasmids at low copy number; rop
   2196..2576    +  CDS            YPB1_ECOLX: Protein predicted: Swiss-Prot protein existence level 4. From Escherichia coli.
   2648..2939    -  CDS            TcR (fragment): tetracycline efflux protein; tet; confers resistance to tetracycline
   2954..2975    -  protein_bind   CAP binding site: CAP binding activates transcription in the presence of cAMP. E. coli catabolite activator protein
   2988..4070    -  CDS            lacI: lac repressor; lacI; The lac repressor binds to the lac operator to inhibit transcription in E. coli. This inhibition can be relieved by adding lactose or isopropyl-β-D-thiogalactopyranoside (IPTG).
   4071..4148    -  promoter       lacI promoter: lacI
   4156..4435    -  CDS            TcR (fragment): tetracycline efflux protein; tet; confers resistance to tetracycline
   4461..4479    +  promoter       T7 promoter: promoter for bacteriophage T7 RNA polymerase
   4480..4504    +  protein_bind   lac operator: The lac repressor binds to the lac operator to inhibit transcription in E. coli. This inhibition can be relieved by adding lactose or isopropyl-β-D-thiogalactopyranoside (IPTG). lac repressor encoded by lacI
   4519..4541    +  RBS            RBS: efficient ribosome binding site from bacteriophage T7 gene 10 (Olins and Rangwala, 1989)
   4573..4592    +  CDS            7xHis (fragment): 6xHis affinity tag
   4600..4896    +  CDS            SMT3: SMT3_YEAST - Experimental evidence at protein level: Swiss-Prot protein existence level 1. Not known; suppressor of MIF2 mutations. From Saccharomyces cerevisiae (strain ATCC 204508 / S288c) (Baker's yeast).
   4891..5304    +  CDS            UBE2V1 (fragment): UB2V1_HUMAN - Also known as CROC1, UBE2V, UEV1. Experimental evidence at protein level: Swiss-Prot protein existence level 1. Has no ubiquitin ligase activity on its own. The UBE2V1-UBE2N heterodimer catalyzes the synthesis of non-canonical poly-ubiquitin chains that are linked through Lys-63. This type of poly-ubiquitination activates IKK and does not seem to involve protein degradation by the proteasome. Plays a role in the activation of NF-kappa-B mediated by IL1B, TNF, TRAF6 and TRAF2. Mediates transcriptional activation of target genes. Plays a role in the control of progress through the
   5323..5340    +  CDS            9xHis (fragment): 9xHis affinity tag
   5350..5399    +  CDS            SET1 (fragment): solubility-enhancement tag derived from T7 phage gene 10B
   5407..5454    +  terminator     T7 terminator: transcription terminator for bacteriophage T7 RNA polymerase
   5491..5919    +  rep_origin     f1 ori (sequence partly withheld): f1 bacteriophage origin of replication; arrow indicates direction of (+) strand synthesis
   5972..27      +  promoter       AmpR promoter (fragment) (across the origin): bla
