[The description below was written by a language model from this plasmid's Addgene catalogue record and pLannotate feature annotations shown in this document.]
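Description:
pAIP4_2A4D is a bacterial expression plasmid built on a pET29b backbone for producing human ubiquitin-conjugating enzyme E2 variant 1 (UBE2V1, also called UEV-1, CROC-1 or Uev1A) in Escherichia coli. It is propagated through a ColE1/pMB1-type origin and selected with kanamycin via the aph(3')-Ia gene. The catalogue lists it as high copy, although the annotation also shows the rop gene and bom region typical of pBR322-derived pET vectors. An f1 origin is present as well. Short tetracycline-resistance fragments and a partial AmpR promoter appear to be non-functional backbone remnants.

The expression cassette consists of a T7 promoter followed by a lac operator and the T7 gene 10 ribosome binding site, with a T7 terminator downstream. The plasmid carries its own lacI gene, so transcription is repressed until induction with IPTG or lactose in a host that supplies T7 RNA polymerase. The roughly 405 bp insert, named 2A4D, is annotated as a fragment of UBE2V1 rather than the full-length coding sequence. It was made from synthetic DNA and installed by Golden Gate assembly, with both BsaI sites destroyed. It is fused in frame behind a backbone-encoded N-terminal 10x His tag and yeast Smt3 (SUMO). This arrangement allows capture by metal-affinity chromatography, and the fusion partner can be removed by a SUMO-specific protease. That fits the associated work on high-throughput purification by protease elution. The automated annotation also detects a His-tag fragment and a partial T7 gene 10B solubility-tag match downstream of the insert. The record does not indicate whether these lie within the translated product, and the catalogue lists only the N-terminal tag.
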