Addgene plasmid #234196: pAIP4_2A4D
Purpose: Heterologous protein expression of ubiquitin-conjugating enzyme E2 variant 1 (UEV-1) (CROC-1) in Escherichia coli
Depositing lab: Christopher Bahl. Depositing organization: AI Proteins. Publication: Facile, high-throughput protein purification enabled by high-efficiency protease elution. Cárcamo Noriega EN, Truebridge IS, Teets FD 3rd, Bowman JW 3rd, Rodriguez N, Howard TA, Bahl CD. Protein Sci. 2026 Sep;35(9):e70746. doi: 10.1002/pro.70746. PubMed 42555168.
Backbone
  Vector backbone: pET29b
  Backbone size w/o insert (bp): 5679
  Vector type: Bacterial Expression
Growth in bacteria
  Bacterial resistance: Kanamycin, 50 μg/mL
  Growth temperature: 37°C
  Growth strain: DH10B
  Copy number: High Copy
Gene/Insert
  Gene/Insert name: 2A4D (alt names: UB2V1_HUMAN; Ubiquitin-conjugating enzyme E2 variant 1 (UEV-1) (CROC-1) (TRAF6-regulated IKK activator 1 beta Uev1A))
  Species: H. sapiens (human)
  Insert size (bp): 405
  Entrez Gene: UBE2V1 (a.k.a. CIR1, CROC-1, CROC1, UBE2V, UEV-1, UEV1, UEV1A)
  Promoter: T7
  Tag / fusion protein: 10x HisTag-Smt3 (N terminal on backbone)
  Cloning method: Golden Gate
  Sequencing primers: 5′ T7-promoter; 3′ T7-Term
Resource information
  A portion of this plasmid was derived from a plasmid made by: Synthetic DNA
Terms and licenses: Academic/Nonprofit Terms; Industry Terms
Depositor comments: 5' cloning site: BsaI (destroyed), 3' cloning site: BsaI (destroyed)
How to cite: pAIP4_2A4D was a gift from Christopher Bahl (Addgene plasmid # 234196 ; http://n2t.net/addgene:234196 ; RRID:Addgene_234196)
